Addgene plasmid #117726: pLX307 MCL1
Purpose: Open reading frame vector encoding MCL1
Depositing lab: William Hahn. Depositing organization: Dana-Farber Cancer Institute. Publication: MCL1 and DEDD promote urothelial carcinoma progression. Hong AL, Guerriero JL, Doshi MB, Kynnap BD, Kim WJ, Schinzel AC, Modiste R, Schlauch AJ, Adam RM, Kwiatkowski DJ, Beroukhim R, Letai A, Rosenberg JE, Hahn WC. Mol Cancer Res. 2019 Feb 18. pii: 1541-7786.MCR-18-0963. doi: 10.1158/1541-7786.MCR-18-0963. PubMed 30777879.
Backbone
  Vector backbone: pLX307
  Backbone manufacturer: Broad Institute
  Total vector size (bp): 9460
  Vector type: Mammalian Expression, Lentiviral
  Selectable markers: Puromycin
Growth in bacteria
  Bacterial resistance: Ampicillin, 100 μg/mL
  Growth temperature: 30°C
  Growth strain: NEB Stable
  Copy number: High Copy
Gene/Insert
  Gene/Insert name: MCL1L
  Species: H. sapiens (human)
  Insert size (bp): 1049
  Entrez Gene: MCL1 (a.k.a. BCL2L3, EAT, MCL1-ES, MCL1L, MCL1S, Mcl-1, TM, bcl2-L-3, mcl1/EAT)
  Promoter: EF1a
  Tag / fusion protein: V5 (C terminal on backbone)
  Cloning method: Gateway Cloning
  Sequencing primers: 5′ EF1a-F; 3′ WPRE-R
Terms and licenses: Academic/Nonprofit Terms; Industry Terms: Not Available to Industry
How to cite: pLX307 MCL1 was a gift from William Hahn (Addgene plasmid # 117726 ; http://n2t.net/addgene:117726 ; RRID:Addgene_117726)
