[The description below was written by a language model from this plasmid's Addgene catalogue record and pLannotate feature annotations shown in this document.]
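Description:
pLX307 MCL1 is a 9,460 bp lentiviral open reading frame expression vector built on the pLX307 backbone, carrying the human anti-apoptotic BCL2-family gene MCL1 (recorded as the long form, MCL1L; about 1 kb). It is propagated in E. coli through a high-copy ColE1/pUC-type origin with ampicillin selection (β-lactamase under its own promoter). An f1 origin and remnants of a lac/T3/T7 cloning region are also annotated in the bacterial portion.

The viral portion has a third-generation, self-inactivating layout. An RSV promoter drives a truncated HIV-1 5' LTR, followed by the Ψ packaging signal with a partial gag fragment and the Rev response element, and the unit ends in a ΔU3 3' LTR with a downstream SV40 polyadenylation signal. Because the plasmid does not carry the viral structural and enzymatic genes, these must be supplied in trans to make particles.

Two expression units lie between the LTRs. An SV40 early promoter/origin, which spans the numbering origin of the circular map, drives puromycin N-acetyltransferase for selection of transduced mammalian cells. After a cPPT/CTS element, which aids nuclear import of the viral genome, the constitutive EF-1α promoter drives the MCL1 coding sequence. The ORF is flanked by attB1 and attB2 sites left by Gateway recombination. It is positioned upstream of a backbone-encoded C-terminal V5 epitope tag for detection, and a WPRE follows to enhance transcript expression.

The construct is suited to stable, selectable overexpression of MCL1 in mammalian cells. It was deposited in connection with work on MCL1 in urothelial carcinoma progression.
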