Features (pLannotate 1.2.2; 33 found; start..end, strand, type, name):
      1..72      +  promoter       SV40 promoter (fragment): SV40 enhancer and early promoter
     96..231     +  rep_origin     SV40 ori: SV40 origin of replication
    277..873     +  CDS            PuroR (fragment): puromycin N-acetyltransferase; pac from Streptomyces; confers resistance to puromycin
    922..1039    +  misc_feature   cPPT/CTS: central polypurine tract and central termination sequence of HIV-1
   1104..1170    +  CDS            small t antigen (fragment): SV40 (simian virus 40) small t antigen
   1177..2355    +  promoter       EF-1α promoter: strong constitutive promoter for human elongation factor EF-1α
   2376..2393    +  protein_bind   attB1 (fragment): mutant version of attB; core recombination site for the Gateway® BP reaction BP Clonase™
   2399..3448    +  CDS            MCL1 (sequence partly withheld): MCL1_HUMAN - Also known as BCL2L3. Experimental evidence at protein level: Swiss-Prot protein existence level 1. Involved in the regulation of apoptosis versus cell survival, and in the maintenance of viability but not of proliferation. Mediates its effects by interactions with a number of other regulators of apoptosis. Isoform 1 inhibits apoptosis. Isoform 2 promotes apoptosis. From Homo sapiens (Human).
   3450..3474    -  protein_bind   attB2: mutant version of attB; recombination site for the Gateway® BP reaction BP Clonase™
   3482..3523    +  CDS            V5 tag: epitope tag from simian virus 5
   3574..4162    +  misc_feature   WPRE: woodchuck hepatitis virus posttranscriptional regulatory element
   4213..4232    +  misc_feature   cPPT/CTS (fragment): central polypurine tract and central termination sequence of HIV-1
   4234..4467    +  LTR            3' LTR (ΔU3): self-inactivating 3' long terminal repeat (LTR) from HIV-1
   4545..4666    +  polyA_signal   SV40 poly(A) signal: SV40 polyadenylation signal
   4706..4841    +  rep_origin     SV40 ori: SV40 origin of replication
   4862..4880    -  promoter       T7 promoter: promoter for bacteriophage T7 RNA polymerase
   4888..5043    +  CDS            lacZα (fragment): LacZα fragment of β-galactosidase; lacZ fragment
   5048..5476    +  rep_origin     f1 ori (sequence partly withheld): f1 bacteriophage origin of replication; arrow indicates direction of (+) strand synthesis
   5529..5633    +  promoter       AmpR promoter: bla
   5634..6494    +  CDS            AmpR: β-lactamase; bla; confers resistance to ampicillin, carbenicillin, and related antibiotics
   6665..7253    +  rep_origin     ori: high-copy-number ColE1/pMB1/pBR322/pUC origin of replication
   7436..7528    +  CDS            lacI (fragment): lac repressor; lacI; The lac repressor binds to the lac operator to inhibit transcription in E. coli. This inhibition can be relieved by adding lactose or isopropyl-β-D-thiogalactopyranoside (IPTG).
   7541..7562    +  protein_bind   CAP binding site: CAP binding activates transcription in the presence of cAMP. E. coli catabolite activator protein
   7577..7607    +  promoter       lac promoter: promoter for the E. coli lac operon
   7615..7631    +  protein_bind   lac operator: The lac repressor binds to the lac operator to inhibit transcription in E. coli. This inhibition can be relieved by adding lactose or isopropyl-β-D-thiogalactopyranoside (IPTG). lac repressor encoded by lacI
   7676..7694    +  promoter       T3 promoter: promoter for bacteriophage T3 RNA polymerase
   7722..7948    +  promoter       RSV promoter: Rous sarcoma virus enhancer/promoter
   7949..8129    +  LTR            5' LTR (truncated): truncated 5' long terminal repeat (LTR) from HIV-1
   8176..8301    +  misc_feature   HIV-1 Ψ: packaging signal of human immunodeficiency virus type 1
   8285..8648    +  CDS            HIV-1 gag (fragment): gag protein from human immunodeficiency virus 1; gag
   8794..9027    +  misc_feature   RRE: The Rev response element (RRE) of HIV-1 allows for Rev-dependent mRNA export from the nucleus to the cytoplasm.
   9404..9430    +  CDS            Rev (fragment): human immunodeficiency virus 1 (HIV-1) Rev protein; rev; enhances nuclear export of unspliced and incompletely spliced viral mRNAs
   9437..9460    +  promoter       SV40 promoter (fragment): SV40 early promoter
>Addgene plasmid #117726 | pLX307 MCL1 | addgene full sequence | sequence record 234957 | Addgene NGS Result
GGTGTGGAAAGTCCCCAGGCTCCCCAGCAGGCAGAAGTATGCAAAGCATGCGTCTCAATTAGTCAGCAAC
CATAGTCCCGCCCCTAACTCCGCCCATCCCGCCCCTAACTCCGCCCAGTTCCGCCCATTCTCCGCCCCAT
GGCTGACTAATTTTTTTTATTTATGCAGAGGCCGAGGCCGCCTCGGCCTCTGAGCTATTCCAGAAGTAGT
GAGGAGGCTTTTTTGGAGGCCTAGGCTTTTGCAAAAAGCTTTCTAGAGGTACCACCGGAGCTTACCATGA
CCGAGTACAAGCCCACGGTGCGCCTCGCCACCCGCGACGACGTCCCCAGGGCCGTACGCACCCTCGCCGC
CGCGTTCGCCGACTACCCCGCCACGCGCCACACCGTCGATCCGGACCGCCACATCGAGCGGGTCACCGAG
CTGCAAGAACTCTTCCTCACGCGCGTCGGGCTCGACATCGGCAAGGTGTGGGTCGCGGACGACGGCGCCG
CCGTGGCGGTCTGGACCACGCCGGAGAGCGTCGAAGCGGGGGCGGTGTTCGCCGAGATCGGCCCGCGCAT
GGCCGAGTTGAGCGGTTCCCGGCTGGCCGCGCAGCAACAGATGGAAGGCCTCCTGGCGCCGCACCGGCCC
AAGGAGCCCGCGTGGTTCCTGGCCACCGTCGGCGTCTCGCCCGACCACCAGGGCAAGGGTCTGGGCAGCG
CCGTCGTGCTCCCCGGAGTGGAGGCGGCCGAGCGCGCCGGGGTGCCCGCCTTCCTGGAGACCTCCGCGCC
CCGCAACCTCCCCTTCTACGAGCGGCTCGGCTTCACCGTCACCGCCGACGTCGAGGTGCCCGAAGGACCG
CGCACCTGGTGCATGACCCGCAAGCCCGGTGCCAGTTAACGAATTCTAGATCTTGAGACAAATGGCAGTA
TTCATCCACAATTTTAAAAGAAAAGGGGGGATTGGGGGGTACAGTGCAGGGGAAAGAATAGTAGACATAA
TAGCAACAGACATACAAACTAAAGAATTACAAAAACAAATTACAAAAATTCAAAATTTTCGGGTTTATTA
CAGGGACAGCAGAGATCCACTTTGGCGCCGGCTCGAGGCCTGCAGGTGCAAAGATGGATAAAGTTTTAAA
CAGAGAGGAATCTTTGCAGCTAATGGACCTTCTAGGTCTTGAAAGGAGTGGGAATTGGCTCCGGTGCCCG
TCAGTGGGCAGAGCGCACATCGCCCACAGTCCCCGAGAAGTTGGGGGGAGGGGTCGGCAATTGAACCGGT
GCCTAGAGAAGGTGGCGCGGGGTAAACTGGGAAAGTGATGTCGTGTACTGGCTCCGCCTTTTTCCCGAGG
GTGGGGGAGAACCGTATATAAGTGCAGTAGTCGCCGTGAACGTTCTTTTTCGCAACGGGTTTGCCGCCAG
AACACAGGTAAGTGCCGTGTGTGGTTCCCGCGGGCCTGGCCTCTTTACGGGTTATGGCCCTTGCGTGCCT
TGAATTACTTCCACCTGGCTGCAGTACGTGATTCTTGATCCCGAGCTTCGGGTTGGAAGTGGGTGGGAGA
GTTCGAGGCCTTGCGCTTAAGGAGCCCCTTCGCCTCGTGCTTGAGTTGAGGCCTGGCCTGGGCGCTGGGG
CCGCCGCGTGCGAATCTGGTGGCACCTTCGCGCCTGTCTCGCTGCTTTCGATAAGTCTCTAGCCATTTAA
AATTTTTGATGACCTGCTGCGACGCTTTTTTTCTGGCAAGATAGTCTTGTAAATGCGGGCCAAGATCTGC
ACACTGGTATTTCGGTTTTTGGGGCCGCGGGCGGCGACGGGGCCCGTGCGTCCCAGCGCACATGTTCGGC
GAGGCGGGGCCTGCGAGCGCGGCCACCGAGAATCGGACGGGGGTAGTCTCAAGCTGGCCGGCCTGCTCTG
GTGCCTGGCCTCGCGCCGCCGTGTATCGCCCCGCCCTGGGCGGCAAGGCTGGCCCGGTCGGCACCAGTTG
CGTGAGCGGAAAGATGGCCGCTTCCCGGCCCTGCTGCAGGGAGCTCAAAATGGAGGACGCGGCGCTCGGG
AGAGCGGGCGGGTGAGTCACCCACACAAAGGAAAAGGGCCTTTCCGTCCTCAGCCGTCGCTTCATGTGAC
TCCACGGAGTACCGGGCGCCGTCCAGGCACCTCGATTAGTTCTCGAGCTTTTGGAGTACGTCGTCTTTAG
GTTGGGGGGAGGGGTTTTATGCGATGGAGTTTCCCCACACTGAGTGGGTGGAGACTGAAGTTAGGCCAGC
TTGGCACTTGATGTAATTCTCCTTGGAATTTGCCCTTTTTGAGTTTGGATCTTGGTTCATTCTCAAGCCT
CAGACAGTGGTTCAAAGTTTTTTTCTTCCATTTCAGGTGTCGTGAGGCTAGCATCGATTGATCAACAAGT
TTGTACAAAAAAGTTGGCATGTTTGGCCTCAAAAGAAACGCGGTAATCGGACTCAACCTCTACTGTGGGG
GGGCCGGCTTGGGGGCCGGCAGCGGCGGCGCCACCCGCCCGGGAGGGCGACTTTTGGCTACGGAGAAGGA
GGCCTCGGCCCGGCGAGAGATAGGGGGAGGGGAGGCCGGCGCGGTGATTGGCGGAAGCGCCGGCGCAAGC
CCCCCGTCCACCCTCACGCCAGACTCCCGGAGGGTCGCGCGGCCGCCGCCCATTGGCGCCGAGGTCCCCG
ACGTCACCGCGACCCCCGCGAGGCTGCTTTTCTTCGCGCCCACCCGCCGCGCGGCGCCGCTTGAGGAGAT
GGAAGCCCCGGCCGCTGACGCCATCATGTCGCCCGAAGAGGAGCTGGACGGGTACGAGCCGGAGCCTCTC
GGGAAGCGGCCGGCTGTCCTGCCGCTGCTGGAGTTGGTCGGGGAATCTGGTAATAACACCAGTACGGACG
GGTCACTACCCTCGACGCCGCCG
[483 nt withheld, positions 2894-3376]
GGCATCAGGAATGTGCTGCTGGCTTTTGCAGGTGTTGCTGGAGTAGGAGCTGGTTTGGCATATCTAATAA
GATACCCAACTTTCTTGTACAAAGTGGTTGATATCGGTAAGCCTATCCCTAACCCTCTCCTCGGTCTCGA
TTCTACGTAGTAATGAACTAGTACCGGTTAAGTCGACAATCAACGCGTTAAGTCGACAATCAACCTCTGG
ATTACAAAATTTGTGAAAGATTGACTGGTATTCTTAACTATGTTGCTCCTTTTACGCTATGTGGATACGC
TGCTTTAATGCCTTTGTATCATGCTATTGCTTCCCGTATGGCTTTCATTTTCTCCTCCTTGTATAAATCC
TGGTTGCTGTCTCTTTATGAGGAGTTGTGGCCCGTTGTCAGGCAACGTGGCGTGGTGTGCACTGTGTTTG
CTGACGCAACCCCCACTGGTTGGGGCATTGCCACCACCTGTCAGCTCCTTTCCGGGACTTTCGCTTTCCC
CCTCCCTATTGCCACGGCGGAACTCATCGCCGCCTGCCTTGCCCGCTGCTGGACAGGGGCTCGGCTGTTG
GGCACTGACAATTCCGTGGTGTTGTCGGGGAAATCATCGTCCTTTCCTTGGCTGCTCGCCTGTGTTGCCA
CCTGGATTCTGCGCGGGACGTCCTTCTGCTACGTCCCTTCGGCCCTCAATCCAGCGGACCTTCCTTCCCG
CGGCCTGCTGCCGGCTCTGCGGCCTCTTCCGCGTCTTCGCCTTCGCCCTCAGACGAGTCGGATCTCCCTT
TGGGCCGCCTCCCCGCGTCGACTTTAAGACCAATGACTTACAAGGCAGCTGTAGATCTTAGCCACTTTTT
AAAAGAAAAGGGGGGACTGGAAGGGCTAATTCACTCCCAACGAAGACAAGATCTGCTTTTTGCTTGTACT
GGGTCTCTCTGGTTAGACCAGATCTGAGCCTGGGAGCTCTCTGGCTAACTAGGGAACCCACTGCTTAAGC
CTCAATAAAGCTTGCCTTGAGTGCTTCAAGTAGTGTGTGCCCGTCTGTTGTGTGACTCTGGTAACTAGAG
ATCCCTCAGACCCTTTTAGTCAGTGTGGAAAATCTCTAGCAGTACGTATAGTAGTTCATGTCATCTTATT
ATTCAGTATTTATAACTTGCAAAGAAATGAATATCAGAGAGTGAGAGGAACTTGTTTATTGCAGCTTATA
ATGGTTACAAATAAAGCAATAGCATCACAAATTTCACAAATAAAGCATTTTTTTCACTGCATTCTAGTTG
TGGTTTGTCCAAACTCATCAATGTATCTTATCATGTCTGGCTCTAGCTATCCCGCCCCTAACTCCGCCCA
TCCCGCCCCTAACTCCGCCCAGTTCCGCCCATTCTCCGCCCCATGGCTGACTAATTTTTTTTATTTATGC
AGAGGCCGAGGCCGCCTCGGCCTCTGAGCTATTCCAGAAGTAGTGAGGAGGCTTTTTTGGAGGCCTAGGG
ACGTACCCAATTCGCCCTATAGTGAGTCGTATTACGCGCGCTCACTGGCCGTCGTTTTACAACGTCGTGA
CTGGGAAAACCCTGGCGTTACCCAACTTAATCGCCTTGCAGCACATCCCCCTTTCGCCAGCTGGCGTAAT
AGCGAAGAGGCCCGCACCGATCGCCCTTCCCAACAGTTGCGCAGCCTGAATGGCGAATGGG
[124 nt withheld, positions 5048-5171]
C
[91 nt withheld, positions 5173-5263]
A
[49 nt withheld, positions 5265-5313]
CCTTTGACGTTGGAGTCCACGTTCTTT
[37 nt withheld, positions 5341-5377]
ACCCTATCTCGGTCTATTCTTTTGATTTATAAGGGATTTTGCCGATTTCGGCCTATTGGTTAAAAAATGA
GCTGATTTAACAAAAATTTAACGCGAATTTTAACAAAATATTAACGCTTACAATTTAGGTGGCACTTTTC
GGGGAAATGTGCGCGGAACCCCTATTTGTTTATTTTTCTAAATACATTCAAATATGTATCCGCTCATGAG
ACAATAACCCTGATAAATGCTTCAATAATATTGAAAAAGGAAGAGTATGAGTATTCAACATTTCCGTGTC
GCCCTTATTCCCTTTTTTGCGGCATTTTGCCTTCCTGTTTTTGCTCACCCAGAAACGCTGGTGAAAGTAA
AAGATGCTGAAGATCAGTTGGGTGCACGAGTGGGTTACATCGAACTGGATCTCAACAGCGGTAAGATCCT
TGAGAGTTTTCGCCCCGAAGAACGTTTTCCAATGATGAGCACTTTTAAAGTTCTGCTATGTGGCGCGGTA
TTATCCCGTATTGACGCCGGGCAAGAGCAACTCGGTCGCCGCATACACTATTCTCAGAATGACTTGGTTG
AGTACTCACCAGTCACAGAAAAGCATCTTACGGATGGCATGACAGTAAGAGAATTATGCAGTGCTGCCAT
AACCATGAGTGATAACACTGCGGCCAACTTACTTCTGACAACGATCGGAGGACCGAAGGAGCTAACCGCT
TTTTTGCACAACATGGGGGATCATGTAACTCGCCTTGATCGTTGGGAACCGGAGCTGAATGAAGCCATAC
CAAACGACGAGCGTGACACCACGATGCCTGTAGCAATGGCAACAACGTTGCGCAAACTATTAACTGGCGA
ACTACTTACTCTAGCTTCCCGGCAACAATTAATAGACTGGATGGAGGCGGATAAAGTTGCAGGACCACTT
CTGCGCTCGGCCCTTCCGGCTGGCTGGTTTATTGCTGATAAATCTGGAGCCGGTGAGCGTGGGTCTCGCG
GTATCATTGCAGCACTGGGGCCAGATGGTAAGCCCTCCCGTATCGTAGTTATCTACACGACGGGGAGTCA
GGCAACTATGGATGAACGAAATAGACAGATCGCTGAGATAGGTGCCTCACTGATTAAGCATTGGTAACTG
TCAGACCAAGTTTACTCATATATACTTTAGATTGATTTAAAACTTCATTTTTAATTTAAAAGGATCTAGG
TGAAGATCCTTTTTGATAATCTCATGACCAAAATCCCTTAACGTGAGTTTTCGTTCCACTGAGCGTCAGA
CCCCGTAGAAAAGATCAAAGGATCTTCTTGAGATCCTTTTTTTCTGCGCGTAATCTGCTGCTTGCAAACA
AAAAAACCACCGCTACCAGCGGTGGTTTGTTTGCCGGATCAAGAGCTACCAACTCTTTTTCCGAAGGTAA
CTGGCTTCAGCAGAGCGCAGATACCAAATACTGTTCTTCTAGTGTAGCCGTAGTTAGGCCACCACTTCAA
GAACTCTGTAGCACCGCCTACATACCTCGCTCTGCTAATCCTGTTACCAGTGGCTGCTGCCAGTGGCGAT
AAGTCGTGTCTTACCGGGTTGGACTCAAGACGATAGTTACCGGATAAGGCGCAGCGGTCGGGCTGAACGG
GGGGTTCGTGCACACAGCCCAGCTTGGAGCGAACGACCTACACCGAACTGAGATACCTACAGCGTGAGCT
ATGAGAAAGCGCCACGCTTCCCGAAGGGAGAAAGGCGGACAGGTATCCGGTAAGCGGCAGGGTCGGAACA
GGAGAGCGCACGAGGGAGCTTCCAGGGGGAAACGCCTGGTATCTTTATAGTCCTGTCGGGTTTCGCCACC
TCTGACTTGAGCGTCGATTTTTGTGATGCTCGTCAGGGGGGCGGAGCCTATGGAAAAACGCCAGCAACGC
GGCCTTTTTACGGTTCCTGGCCTTTTGCTGGCCTTTTGCTCACATGTTCTTTCCTGCGTTATCCCCTGAT
TCTGTGGATAACCGTATTACCGCCTTTGAGTGAGCTGATACCGCTCGCCGCAGCCGAACGACCGAGCGCA
GCGAGTCAGTGAGCGAGGAAGCGGAAGAGCGCCCAATACGCAAACCGCCTCTCCCCGCGCGTTGGCCGAT
TCATTAATGCAGCTGGCACGACAGGTTTCCCGACTGGAAAGCGGGCAGTGAGCGCAACGCAATTAATGTG
AGTTAGCTCACTCATTAGGCACCCCAGGCTTTACACTTTATGCTTCCGGCTCGTATGTTGTGTGGAATTG
TGAGCGGATAACAATTTCACACAGGAAACAGCTATGACCATGATTACGCCAAGCGCGCAATTAACCCTCA
CTAAAGGGAACAAAAGCTGGAGCTGCAAGCTTAATGTAGTCTTATGCAATACTCTTGTAGTCTTGCAACA
TGGTAACGATGAGTTAGCAACATGCCTTACAAGGAGAGAAAAAGCACCGTGCATGCCGATTGGTGGAAGT
AAGGTGGTACGATCGTGCCTTATTAGGAAGGCAACAGACGGGTCTGACATGGATTGGACGAACCACTGAA
TTGCCGCATTGCAGAGATATTGTATTTAAGTGCCTAGCTCGATACATAAACGGGTCTCTCTGGTTAGACC
AGATCTGAGCCTGGGAGCTCTCTGGCTAACTAGGGAACCCACTGCTTAAGCCTCAATAAAGCTTGCCTTG
AGTGCTTCAAGTAGTGTGTGCCCGTCTGTTGTGTGACTCTGGTAACTAGAGATCCCTCAGACCCTTTTAG
TCAGTGTGGAAAATCTCTAGCAGTGGCGCCCGAACAGGGACTTGAAAGCGAAAGGGAAACCAGAGGAGCT
CTCTCGACGCAGGACTCGGCTTGCTGAAGCGCGCACGGCAAGAGGCGAGGGGCGGCGACTGGTGAGTACG
CCAAAAATTTTGACTAGCGGAGGCTAGAAGGAGAGAGATGGGTGCGAGAGCGTCAGTATTAAGCGGGGGA
GAATTAGATCGCGATGGGAAAAAATTCGGTTAAGGCCAGGGGGAAAGAAAAAATATAAATTAAAACATAT
AGTATGGGCAAGCAGGGAGCTAGAACGATTCGCAGTTAATCCTGGCCTGTTAGAAACATCAGAAGGCTGT
AGACAAATACTGGGACAGCTACAACCATCCCTTCAGACAGGATCAGAAGAACTTAGATCATTATATAATA
CAGTAGCAACCCTCTATTGTGTGCATCAAAGGATAGAGATAAAAGACACCAAGGAAGCTTTAGACAAGAT
AGAGGAAGAGCAAAACAAAAGTAAGACCACCGCACAGCAAGCGGCCGCTGATCTTCAGACCTGGAGGAGG
AGATATGAGGGACAATTGGAGAAGTGAATTATATAAATATAAAGTAGTAAAAATTGAACCATTAGGAGTA
GCACCCACCAAGGCAAAGAGAAGAGTGGTGCAGAGAGAAAAAAGAGCAGTGGGAATAGGAGCTTTGTTCC
TTGGGTTCTTGGGAGCAGCAGGAAGCACTATGGGCGCAGCGTCAATGACGCTGACGGTACAGGCCAGACA
ATTATTGTCTGGTATAGTGCAGCAGCAGAACAATTTGCTGAGGGCTATTGAGGCGCAACAGCATCTGTTG
CAACTCACAGTCTGGGGCATCAAGCAGCTCCAGGCAAGAATCCTGGCTGTGGAAAGATACCTAAAGGATC
AACAGCTCCTGGGGATTTGGGGTTGCTCTGGAAAACTCATTTGCACCACTGCTGTGCCTTGGAATGCTAG
TTGGAGTAATAAATCTCTGGAACAGATTTGGAATCACACGACCTGGATGGAGTGGGACAGAGAAATTAAC
AATTACACAAGCTTAATACACTCCTTAATTGAAGAATCGCAAAACCAGCAAGAAAAGAATGAACAAGAAT
TATTGGAATTAGATAAATGGGCAAGTTTGTGGAATTGGTTTAACATAACAAATTGGCTGTGGTATATAAA
ATTATTCATAATGATAGTAGGAGGCTTGGTAGGTTTAAGAATAGTTTTTGCTGTACTTTCTATAGTGAAT
AGAGTTAGGCAGGGATATTCACCATTATCGTTTCAGACCCACCTCCCAACCCCGAGGGGACCCATGCATT
GCATCTCAATTAGTCAGCAACCA
